>Addgene plasmid #204536 | pcDNA3.1/CALR ins5 (del367-430)-FLAG | addgene full sequence | sequence record 407203 | Addgene NGS Result
GACGGATCGGGAGATCTCCCGATCCCCTATGGTGCACTCTCAGTACAATCTGCTCTGATGCCGCATAGTT
AAGCCAGTATCTGCTCCCTGCTTGTGTGTTGGAGGTCGCTGAGTAGTGCGCGAGCAAAATTTAAGCTACA
ACAAGGCAAGGCTTGACCGACAATTGCATGAAGAATCTGCTTAGGGTTAGGCGTTTTGCGCTGCTTCGCG
ATGTACGGGCCAGATATACGCGTTGACATTGATTATTGACTAGTTATTAATAGTAATCAATTACGGGGTC
ATTAGTTCATAGCCCATATATGGAGTTCCGCGTTACATAACTTACGGTAAATGGCCCGCCTGGCTGACCG
CCCAACGACCCCCGCCCATTGACGTCAATAATGACGTATGTTCCCATAGTAACGCCAATAGGGACTTTCC
ATTGACGTCAATGGGTGGAGTATTTACGGTAAACTGCCCACTTGGCAGTACATCAAGTGTATCATATGCC
AAGTACGCCCCCTATTGACGTCAATGACGGTAAATGGCCCGCCTGGCATTATGCCCAGTACATGACCTTA
TGGGACTTTCCTACTTGGCAGTACATCTACGTATTAGTCATCGCTATTACCATGGTGATGCGGTTTTGGC
AGTACATCAATGGGCGTGGATAGCGGTTTGACTCACGGGGATTTCCAAGTCTCCACCCCATTGACGTCAA
TGGGAGTTTGTTTTGGCACCAAAATCAACGGGACTTTCCAAAATGTCGTAACAACTCCGCCCCATTGACG
CAAATGGGCGGTAGGCGTGTACGGTGGGAGGTCTATATAAGCAGAGCTCTCTGGCTAACTAGAGAACCCA
CTGCTTACTGGCTTATCGAAATTAATACGACTCACTATAGGGAGACCCAAGCTGGCTAGCGTTTAAACTT
AAGCTTGGTACCGAGCTCGGATCCACTAGTCCAGTGTGGTGGAATTCGCCACCATGCTGCTATCCGTGCC
GCTGCTGCTCGGCCTCCTCGGCCTGGCCGTCGCCGAGCCTGCCGTCTACTTCAAGGAGCAGTTTCTGGAC
GGAGACGGGTGGACTTCCCGCTGGATCGAATCCAAACACAAGTCAGATTTTGGCAAATTCGTTCTCAGTT
CCGGCAAGTTCTACGGTGACGAGGAGAAAGATAAAGGTTTGCAGACAAGCCAGGATGCACGCTTTTATGC
TCTGTCGGCCAGTTTCGAGCCTTTCAGCAACAAAGGCCAGACGCTGGTGGTGCAGTTCACGGTGAAACAT
GAGCAGAACATCGACTGTGGGGGCGGCTATGTGAAGCTGTTTCCTAATAGTTTGGACCAGACAGACATGC
ACGGAGACTCAGAATACAACATCATGTTTGGTCCCGACATCTGTGGCCCTGGCACCAAGAAGGTTCATGT
CATCTTCAACTACAAGGGCAAGAACGTGCTGATCAACAAGGACATCCGTTGCAAGGATGATGAGTTTACA
CACCTGTACACACTGATTGTGCGGCCAGACAACACCTATGAGGTGAAGATTGACAACAGCCAGGTGGAGT
CCGGCTCCTTGGAAGACGATTGGGACTTCCTGCCACCCAAGAAGATAAAGGATCCTGATGCTTCAAAACC
GGAAGACTGGGATGAGCGGGCCAAGATCGATGATCCCACAGACTCCAAGCCTGAGGACTGGGACAAGCCC
GAGCATATCCCTGACCCTGATGCTAAGAAGCCCGAGGACTGGGATGAAGAGATGGACGGAGAGTGGGAAC
CCCCAGTGATTCAGAACCCTGAGTACAAGGGTGAGTGGAAGCCCCGGCAGATCGACAACCCAGATTACAA
GGGCACTTGGATCCACCCAGAAATTGACAACCCCGAGTATTCTCCCGATCCCAGTATCTATGCCTATGAT
AACTTTGGCGTGCTGGGCCTGGACCTCTGGCAGGTCAAGTCTGGCACCATCTTTGACAACTTCCTCATCA
CCAACGATGAGGCATACGCTGAGGAGTTTGGCAACGAGACGTGGGGCGTAACAAAGGCAGCAGAGAAACA
AATGAAGGACAAACAGGACGAGGAGCAGAGGGACTACAAAGACGATGACGATAAATAGGAATTCTGCAGA
TATCCAGCACAGTGGCGGCCGCTCGAGTCTAGAGGGCCCGTTTAAACCCGCTGATCAGCCTCGACTGTGC
CTTCTAGTTGCCAGCCATCTGTTGTTTGCCCCTCCCCCGTGCCTTCCTTGACCCTGGAAGGTGCCACTCC
CACTGTCCTTTCCTAATAAAATGAGGAAATTGCATCGCATTGTCTGAGTAGGTGTCATTCTATTCTGGGG
GGTGGGGTGGGGCAGGACAGCAAGGGGGAGGATTGGGAAGACAATAGCAGGCATGCTGGGGATGCGGTGG
GCTCTATGGCTTCTGAGGCGGAAAGAACCAGCTGGGGCTCTAGGGGGTATCCCC
[124 nt withheld, positions 2435-2558]
C
[91 nt withheld, positions 2560-2650]
A
[49 nt withheld, positions 2652-2700]
CCTTTGACGTTGGAGTCCACGTTCTTT
[37 nt withheld, positions 2728-2764]
ACCCTATCTCGGTCTATTCTTTTGATTTATAAGGGATTTTGCCGATTTCGGCCTATTGGTTAAAAAATGA
GCTGATTTAACAAAAATTTAACGCGAATTAATTCTGTGGAATGTGTGTCAGTTAGGGTGTGGAAAGTCCC
CAGGCTCCCCAGCAGGCAGAAGTATGCAAAGCATGCATCTCAATTAGTCAGCAACCAGGTGTGGAAAGTC
CCCAGGCTCCCCAGCAGGCAGAAGTATGCAAAGCATGCATCTCAATTAGTCAGCAACCATAGTCCCGCCC
CTAACTCCGCCCATCCCGCCCCTAACTCCGCCCAGTTCCGCCCATTCTCCGCCCCATGGCTGACTAATTT
TTTTTATTTATGCAGAGGCCGAGGCCGCCTCTGCCTCTGAGCTATTCCAGAAGTAGTGAGGAGGCTTTTT
TGGAGGCCTAGGCTTTTGCAAAAAGCTCCCGGGAGCTTGTATATCCATTTTCGGATCTGATCAAGAGACA
GGATGAGGATCGTTTCGCATGATTGAACAAGATGGATTGCACGCAGGTTCTCCGGCCGCTTGGGTGGAGA
GGCTATTCGGCTATGACTGGGCACAACAGACAATCGGCTGCTCTGATGCCGCCGTGTTCCGGCTGTCAGC
GCAGGGGCGCCCGGTTCTTTTTGTCAAGACCGACCTGTCCGGTGCCCTGAATGAACTGCAGGACGAGGCA
GCGCGGCTATCGTGGCTGGCCACGACGGGCGTTCCTTGCGCAGCTGTGCTCGACGTTGTCACTGAAGCGG
GAAGGGACTGGCTGCTATTGGGCGAAGTGCCGGGGCAGGATCTCCTGTCATCTCACCTTGCTCCTGCCGA
GAAAGTATCCATCATGGCTGATGCAATGCGGCGGCTGCATACGCTTGATCCGGCTACCTGCCCATTCGAC
CACCAAGCGAAACATCGCATCGAGCGAGCACGTACTCGGATGGAAGCCGGTCTTGTCGATCAGGATGATC
TGGACGAAGAGCATCAGGGGCTCGCGCCAGCCGAACTGTTCGCCAGGCTCAAGGCGCGCATGCCCGACGG
CGAGGATCTCGTCGTGACCCATGGCGATGCCTGCTTGCCGAATATCATGGTGGAAAATGGCCGCTTTTCT
GGATTCATCGACTGTGGCCGGCTGGGTGTGGCGGACCGCTATCAGGACATAGCGTTGGCTACCCGTGATA
TTGCTGAAGAGCTTGGCGGCGAATGGGCTGACCGCTTCCTCGTGCTTTACGGTATCGCCGCTCCCGATTC
GCAGCGCATCGCCTTCTATCGCCTTCTTGACGAGTTCTTCTGAGCGGGACTCTGGGGTTCGAAATGACCG
ACCAAGCGACGCCCAACCTGCCATCACGAGATTTCGATTCCACCGCCGCCTTCTATGAAAGGTTGGGCTT
CGGAATCGTTTTCCGGGACGCCGGCTGGATGATCCTCCAGCGCGGGGATCTCATGCTGGAGTTCTTCGCC
CACCCCAACTTGTTTATTGCAGCTTATAATGGTTACAAATAAAGCAATAGCATCACAAATTTCACAAATA
AAGCATTTTTTTCACTGCATTCTAGTTGTGGTTTGTCCAAACTCATCAATGTATCTTATCATGTCTGTAT
ACCGTCGACCTCTAGCTAGAGCTTGGCGTAATCATGGTCATAGCTGTTTCCTGTGTGAAATTGTTATCCG
CTCACAATTCCACACAACATACGAGCCGGAAGCATAAAGTGTAAAGCCTGGGGTGCCTAATGAGTGAGCT
AACTCACATTAATTGCGTTGCGCTCACTGCCCGCTTTCCAGTCGGGAAACCTGTCGTGCCAGCTGCATTA
ATGAATCGGCCAACGCGCGGGGAGAGGCGGTTTGCGTATTGGGCGCTCTTCCGCTTCCTCGCTCACTGAC
TCGCTGCGCTCGGTCGTTCGGCTGCGGCGAGCGGTATCAGCTCACTCAAAGGCGGTAATACGGTTATCCA
CAGAATCAGGGGATAACGCAGGAAAGAACATGTGAGCAAAAGGCCAGCAAAAGGCCAGGAACCGTAAAAA
GGCCGCGTTGCTGGCGTTTTTCCATAGGCTCCGCCCCCCTGACGAGCATCACAAAAATCGACGCTCAAGT
CAGAGGTGGCGAAACCCGACAGGACTATAAAGATACCAGGCGTTTCCCCCTGGAAGCTCCCTCGTGCGCT
CTCCTGTTCCGACCCTGCCGCTTACCGGATACCTGTCCGCCTTTCTCCCTTCGGGAAGCGTGGCGCTTTC
TCATAGCTCACGCTGTAGGTATCTCAGTTCGGTGTAGGTCGTTCGCTCCAAGCTGGGCTGTGTGCACGAA
CCCCCCGTTCAGCCCGACCGCTGCGCCTTATCCGGTAACTATCGTCTTGAGTCCAACCCGGTAAGACACG
ACTTATCGCCACTGGCAGCAGCCACTGGTAACAGGATTAGCAGAGCGAGGTATGTAGGCGGTGCTACAGA
GTTCTTGAAGTGGTGGCCTAACTACGGCTACACTAGAAGAACAGTATTTGGTATCTGCGCTCTGCTGAAG
CCAGTTACCTTCGGAAAAAGAGTTGGTAGCTCTTGATCCGGCAAACAAACCACCGCTGGTAGCGGTGGTT
TTTTTGTTTGCAAGCAGCAGATTACGCGCAGAAAAAAAGGATCTCAAGAAGATCCTTTGATCTTTTCTAC
GGGGTCTGACGCTCAGTGGAACGAAAACTCACGTTAAGGGATTTTGGTCATGAGATTATCAAAAAGGATC
TTCACCTAGATCCTTTTAAATTAAAAATGAAGTTTTAAATCAATCTAAAGTATATATGAGTAAACTTGGT
CTGACAGTTACCAATGCTTAATCAGTGAGGCACCTATCTCAGCGATCTGTCTATTTCGTTCATCCATAGT
TGCCTGACTCCCCGTCGTGTAGATAACTACGATACGGGAGGGCTTACCATCTGGCCCCAGTGCTGCAATG
ATACCGCGAGACCCACGCTCACCGGCTCCAGATTTATCAGCAATAAACCAGCCAGCCGGAAGGGCCGAGC
GCAGAAGTGGTCCTGCAACTTTATCCGCCTCCATCCAGTCTATTAATTGTTGCCGGGAAGCTAGAGTAAG
TAGTTCGCCAGTTAATAGTTTGCGCAACGTTGTTGCCATTGCTACAGGCATCGTGGTGTCACGCTCGTCG
TTTGGTATGGCTTCATTCAGCTCCGGTTCCCAACGATCAAGGCGAGTTACATGATCCCCCATGTTGTGCA
AAAAAGCGGTTAGCTCCTTCGGTCCTCCGATCGTTGTCAGAAGTAAGTTGGCCGCAGTGTTATCACTCAT
GGTTATGGCAGCACTGCATAATTCTCTTACTGTCATGCCATCCGTAAGATGCTTTTCTGTGACTGGTGAG
TACTCAACCAAGTCATTCTGAGAATAGTGTATGCGGCGACCGAGTTGCTCTTGCCCGGCGTCAATACGGG
ATAATACCGCGCCACATAGCAGAACTTTAAAAGTGCTCATCATTGGAAAACGTTCTTCGGGGCGAAAACT
CTCAAGGATCTTACCGCTGTTGAGATCCAGTTCGATGTAACCCACTCGTGCACCCAACTGATCTTCAGCA
TCTTTTACTTTCACCAGCGTTTCTGGGTGAGCAAAAACAGGAAGGCAAAATGCCGCAAAAAAGGGAATAA
GGGCGACACGGAAATGTTGAATACTCATACTCTTCCTTTTTCAATATTATTGAAGCATTTATCAGGGTTA
TTGTCTCATGAGCGGATACATATTTGAATGTATTTAGAAAAATAAACAAATAGGGGTTCCGCGCACATTT
CCCCGAAAAGTGCCACCTGACGTC
Features (pLannotate 1.2.2; 21 found; start..end, strand, type, name):
     28..80      -  misc_feature   bom (fragment): basis of mobility region from pBR322
    235..614     +  enhancer       CMV enhancer: human cytomegalovirus immediate early enhancer
    615..818     +  promoter       CMV promoter: human cytomegalovirus (CMV) immediate early promoter
    814..847     +  LTR            5' LTR (truncated) (fragment): truncated 5' long terminal repeat (LTR) from HIV-1
    863..881     +  promoter       T7 promoter: promoter for bacteriophage T7 RNA polymerase
    964..2055    +  CDS            CALR (fragment): CALR_HUMAN - Also known as CRTC. Experimental evidence at protein level: Swiss-Prot protein existence level 1. Calcium-binding chaperone that promotes folding, oligomeric assembly and quality control in the endoplasmic reticulum (ER) via the calreticulin/calnexin cycle. This lectin interacts transiently with almost all of the monoglucosylated glycoproteins that are synthesized in the ER (PubMed:7876246). Interacts with the DNA-binding domain of NR3C1 and mediates its nuclear export (PubMed:11149926). Involved in maternal gene expression regulation. May participate in oocyte maturation via the
   2061..2085    +  CDS            3xFLAG (fragment): three tandem FLAG® epitope tags
   2165..2389    +  polyA_signal   bGH poly(A) signal: bovine growth hormone polyadenylation signal
   2393..2414    +  promoter       SV40 promoter (fragment): SV40 enhancer and early promoter
   2435..2863    +  rep_origin     f1 ori (sequence partly withheld): f1 bacteriophage origin of replication; arrow indicates direction of (+) strand synthesis
   2877..3206    +  promoter       SV40 promoter: SV40 enhancer and early promoter
   3273..4064    +  CDS            neo: KKA2_KLEPN - Also known as kan, nptII. Experimental evidence at protein level: Swiss-Prot protein existence level 1. Resistance to kanamycin, neomycin, paromomycin, ribostamycin, butirosin and gentamicin B. From Klebsiella pneumoniae.
   4088..4246    +  CDS            ble (fragment): BLE_KLEPN - Experimental evidence at protein level: Swiss-Prot protein existence level 1. Binding protein with a strong affinity to the bleomycin family of antibiotics. Binds to CL990; an antimitotic-antibiotic compound. From Klebsiella pneumoniae.
   4241..4362    +  polyA_signal   SV40 poly(A) signal: SV40 polyadenylation signal
   4435..4451    -  protein_bind   lac operator: The lac repressor binds to the lac operator to inhibit transcription in E. coli. This inhibition can be relieved by adding lactose or isopropyl-β-D-thiogalactopyranoside (IPTG). lac repressor encoded by lacI
   4459..4489    -  promoter       lac promoter: promoter for the E. coli lac operon
   4504..4525    -  protein_bind   CAP binding site: CAP binding activates transcription in the presence of cAMP. E. coli catabolite activator protein
   4538..4630    -  CDS            lacI (fragment): lac repressor; lacI; The lac repressor binds to the lac operator to inhibit transcription in E. coli. This inhibition can be relieved by adding lactose or isopropyl-β-D-thiogalactopyranoside (IPTG).
   4813..5401    -  rep_origin     ori: high-copy-number ColE1/pMB1/pBR322/pUC origin of replication
   5572..6432    -  CDS            AmpR: β-lactamase; bla; confers resistance to ampicillin, carbenicillin, and related antibiotics
   6433..6537    -  promoter       AmpR promoter: bla
