[The description below was written by a language model from this plasmid's Addgene catalogue record and pLannotate feature annotations shown in this document.]
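Description:
pcDNA3.1/CALR ins5 (del367-430)-FLAG is a mammalian expression plasmid built on the pcDNA3.1 backbone that encodes a truncated, FLAG-tagged form of a mutant human calreticulin (CALR). It is propagated in E. coli as a high-copy plasmid through a ColE1/pUC-type origin and selected with ampicillin via the β-lactamase gene and its native promoter. An f1 origin is also present. For selection in mammalian cells, the backbone carries a neomycin phosphotransferase gene driven by the SV40 enhancer/early promoter and terminated by the SV40 polyadenylation signal, which allows G418 selection of stable transfectants. Short annotated fragments such as the bom, HIV-1 LTR, ble, lacI and lac promoter/operator matches appear to be backbone remnants or partial similarity hits rather than functional modules.

The expression cassette consists of the human cytomegalovirus immediate early enhancer and promoter, followed by a T7 promoter that could support in vitro transcription, the CALR coding sequence, a C-terminal FLAG epitope (annotated as a short fragment of a 3xFLAG match, consistent with a single tag), and the bovine growth hormone polyadenylation signal. The insert is derived from the ins5 CALR variant, a mutation type associated with myeloproliferative neoplasms, and the deletion of residues 367-430 is recorded. The annotated CALR match covers only part of the wild-type protein, in keeping with that C-terminal truncation. The record gives the purpose simply as mammalian expression of this protein. The associated publication concerns activation of the thrombopoietin receptor by mutant calreticulin, so the construct probably serves as a deletion variant for examining which regions of the mutant protein are needed for that activity, with the FLAG tag allowing detection or immunoprecipitation.
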