Addgene plasmid #204536: pcDNA3.1/CALR ins5 (del367-430)-FLAG
Purpose: Mammalian expression of human CALR ins5 (del367-430)-FLAG
Depositing lab: Norio Komatsu. Depositing organization: Juntendo University. Publication: Activation of the thrombopoietin receptor by mutant calreticulin in CALR-mutant myeloproliferative neoplasms. Araki M, Yang Y, Masubuchi N, Hironaka Y, Takei H, Morishita S, Mizukami Y, Kan S, Shirane S, Edahiro Y, Sunami Y, Ohsaka A, Komatsu N. Blood. 2016 Jan 27. pii: blood-2015-09-671172. 10.1182/blood-2015-09-671172 PubMed 26817954.
Backbone
  Vector backbone: pcDNA3.1
  Vector type: Mammalian Expression
Growth in bacteria
  Bacterial resistance: Ampicillin, 100 μg/mL
  Growth temperature: 37°C
  Growth strain: DH5alpha
  Copy number: High Copy
Gene/Insert
  Gene/Insert name: CALR ins5 (del367-430)-FLAG
  Species: H. sapiens (human)
  Mutation: ins5 (del367-430)
  Entrez Gene: CALR (a.k.a. CALR1, CRT, HEL-S-99n, RO, SSA, cC1qR)
  Cloning method: Ligation Independent Cloning
Terms and licenses: Academic/Nonprofit Terms; Industry Terms: Not Available to Industry
How to cite: pcDNA3.1/CALR ins5 (del367-430)-FLAG was a gift from Norio Komatsu (Addgene plasmid # 204536 ; http://n2t.net/addgene:204536 ; RRID:Addgene_204536)
